>Addgene plasmid #161668 | IDG_KCNIP4_OE_1 | addgene full sequence | sequence record 319654 | Addgene NGS Result
CAATTACGGGGTCATTAGTTCATAGCCCATATATGGAGTTCCGCGTTACATAACTTACGGTAAATGGCCC
GCCTGGCTGACCGCCCAACGACCCCCGCCCATTGACGTCAATAATGACGTATGTTCCCATAGTAACGCCA
ATAGGGACTTTCCATTGACGTCAATGGGTGGAGTATTTACGGTAAACTGCCCACTTGGCAGTACATCAAG
TGTATCATATGCCAAGTACGCCCCCTATTGACGTCAATGACGGTAAATGGCCCGCCTGGCATTATGCCCA
GTACATGACCTTATGGGACTTTCCTACTTGGCAGTACATCTACGTATTAGTCATCGCTATTACCATGGTG
ATGCGGTTTTGGCAGTACATCAATGGGCGTGGATAGCGGTTTGACTCACGGGGATTTCCAAGTCTCCACC
CCATTGACGTCAATGGGAGTTTGTTTTGGCACCAAAATCAACGGGACTTTCCAAAATGTCGTAACAACTC
CGCCCCATTGACGCAAATGGGCGGTAGGCGTGTACGGTGGGAGGTCTATATAAGCAGAGCTCTCTGGCTA
ACTGTCGGGATCAACAAGTTTGTACAAAAAAGTTGGCATGAATGTGGGGAGGGTGGAAAGCATTTCGGCT
CAGCTGGAGGAGGCCAGCTCTACAGGCGGTTTCCTGTACGCTCAGAACAGCACCAAGCGCAGCATTAAAG
AGCGGCTCATGAAGCTCTTGCCCTGCTCAGCTGCCAAAACGTCGTCTCCTGCTATTCAAAACAGCGTGGA
AGATGAACTGGAGATGGCCACCGTCAGGCATCGGCCCGAAGCCCTTGAGCTTCTGGAAGCCCAGAGCAAA
TTTACCAAGAAAGAGCTTCAGATCCTTTACAGAGGATTTAAGAACGAATGCCCCAGTGGTGTTGTTAATG
AAGAAACCTTCAAAGAGATTTACTCGCAGTTCTTTCCACAGGGAGACTCTACAACATATGCACATTTTCT
GTTCAATGCATTTGATACAGACCACAATGGAGCTGTGAGTTTCGAGGATTTCATCAAAGGTCTTTCCATT
TTGCTCCGGGGGACAGTACAAGAAAAACTCAATTGGGCATTTAATCTGTATGACATAAATAAAGATGGCT
ACATCACTAAAGAGGAAATGCTTGATATAATGAAAGCAATATACGATATGATGGGTAAATGTACATATCC
TGTCCTCAAAGAAGATGCTCCCAGACAACACGTTGAAACATTTTTTCAGAAAATGGACAAAAATAAAGAT
GGGGTTGTTACCATAGATGAGTTCATTGAAAGCTGCCAAAAAGATGAAAACATAATGCGCTCCATGCAGC
TCTTTGAAAATGTGATTTACCCAACTTTCTTGTACAAAGTGGTTGGTAAGCCTATCCCTAACCCTCTCCT
CGGTCTCGATTCTACGTAGTAATGAGCTAGCGCTAACCGGTGGCGCGTTAAGTCGACAATCAACCTCTGG
ATTACAAAATTTGTGAAAGATTGACTGGTATTCTTAACTATGTTGCTCCTTTTACGCTATGTGGATACGC
TGCTTTAATGCCTTTGTATCATGCTATTGCTTCCCGTATGGCTTTCATTTTCTCCTCCTTGTATAAATCC
TGGTTGCTGTCTCTTTATGAGGAGTTGTGGCCCGTTGTCAGGCAACGTGGCGTGGTGTGCACTGTGTTTG
CTGACGCAACCCCCACTGGTTGGGGCATTGCCACCACCTGTCAGCTCCTTTCCGGGACTTTCGCTTTCCC
CCTCCCTATTGCCACGGCGGAACTCATCGCCGCCTGCCTTGCCCGCTGCTGGACAGGGGCTCGGCTGTTG
GGCACTGACAATTCCGTGGTGTTGTCGGGGAAATCATCGTCCTTTCCTTGGCTGCTCGCCTGTGTTGCCA
CCTGGATTCTGCGCGGGACGTCCTTCTGCTACGTCCCTTCGGCCCTCAATCCAGCGGACCTTCCTTCCCG
CGGCCTGCTGCCGGCTCTGCGGCCTCTTCCGCGTCTTCGCCTTCGCCCTCAGACGAGTCGGATCTCCCTT
TGGGCCGCCTCCCCGCGTCGACTTTAAGACCAATGACTTACAAGGCAGCTGTAGATCTTAGCCACTTTTT
AAAAGAAAAGGGGGGACTGGAAGGGCTAATTCACTCCCAACGAAGACAAGATCTGCTTTTTGCTTGTACT
GGGTCTCTCTGGTTAGACCAGATCTGAGCCTGGGAGCTCTCTGGCTAACTAGGGAACCCACTGCTTAAGC
CTCAATAAAGCTTGCCTTGAGTGCTTCAAGTAGTGTGTGCCCGTCTGTTGTGTGACTCTGGTAACTAGAG
ATCCCTCAGACCCTTTTAGTCAGTGTGGAAAATCTCTAGCAGTACGTATAGTAGTTCATGTCATCTTATT
ATTCAGTATTTATAACTTGCAAAGAAATGAATATCAGAGAGTGAGAGGAACTTGTTTATTGCAGCTTATA
ATGGTTACAAATAAAGCAATAGCATCACAAATTTCACAAATAAAGCATTTTTTTCACTGCATTCTAGTTG
TGGTTTGTCCAAACTCATCAATGTATCTTATCATGTCTGGCTCTAGCTATCCCGCCCCTAACTCCGCCCA
TCCCGCCCCTAACTCCGCCCAGTTCCGCCCATTCTCCGCCCCATGGCTGACTAATTTTTTTTATTTATGC
AGAGGCCGAGGCCGCCTCGGCCTCTGAGCTATTCCAGAAGTAGTGAGGAGGCTTTTTTGGAGGCCTAGGG
ACGTACCCAATTCGCCCTATAGTGAGTCGTATTACGCGCGCTCACTGGCCGTCGTTTTACAACGTCGTGA
CTGGGAAAACCCTGGCGTTACCCAACTTAATCGCCTTGCAGCACATCCCCCTTTCGCCAGCTGGCGTAAT
AGCGAAGAGGCCCGCACCGATCGCCCTTCCCAACAGTTGCGCAGCCTGAATGGCGAATGGG
[124 nt withheld, positions 2932-3055]
C
[91 nt withheld, positions 3057-3147]
A
[49 nt withheld, positions 3149-3197]
CCTTTGACGTTGGAGTCCACGTTCTTT
[37 nt withheld, positions 3225-3261]
ACCCTATCTCGGTCTATTCTTTTGATTTATAAGGGATTTTGCCGATTTCGGCCTATTGGTTAAAAAATGA
GCTGATTTAACAAAAATTTAACGCGAATTTTAACAAAATATTAACGCTTACAATTTAGGTGGCACTTTTC
GGGGAAATGTGCGCGGAACCCCTATTTGTTTATTTTTCTAAATACATTCAAATATGTATCCGCTCATGAG
ACAATAACCCTGATAAATGCTTCAATAATATTGAAAAAGGAAGAGTATGAGTATTCAACATTTCCGTGTC
GCCCTTATTCCCTTTTTTGCGGCATTTTGCCTTCCTGTTTTTGCTCACCCAGAAACGCTGGTGAAAGTAA
AAGATGCTGAAGATCAGTTGGGTGCACGAGTGGGTTACATCGAACTGGATCTCAACAGCGGTAAGATCCT
TGAGAGTTTTCGCCCCGAAGAACGTTTTCCAATGATGAGCACTTTTAAAGTTCTGCTATGTGGCGCGGTA
TTATCCCGTATTGACGCCGGGCAAGAGCAACTCGGTCGCCGCATACACTATTCTCAGAATGACTTGGTTG
AGTACTCACCAGTCACAGAAAAGCATCTTACGGATGGCATGACAGTAAGAGAATTATGCAGTGCTGCCAT
AACCATGAGTGATAACACTGCGGCCAACTTACTTCTGACAACGATCGGAGGACCGAAGGAGCTAACCGCT
TTTTTGCACAACATGGGGGATCATGTAACTCGCCTTGATCGTTGGGAACCGGAGCTGAATGAAGCCATAC
CAAACGACGAGCGTGACACCACGATGCCTGTAGCAATGGCAACAACGTTGCGCAAACTATTAACTGGCGA
ACTACTTACTCTAGCTTCCCGGCAACAATTAATAGACTGGATGGAGGCGGATAAAGTTGCAGGACCACTT
CTGCGCTCGGCCCTTCCGGCTGGCTGGTTTATTGCTGATAAATCTGGAGCCGGTGAGCGTGGGTCTCGCG
GTATCATTGCAGCACTGGGGCCAGATGGTAAGCCCTCCCGTATCGTAGTTATCTACACGACGGGGAGTCA
GGCAACTATGGATGAACGAAATAGACAGATCGCTGAGATAGGTGCCTCACTGATTAAGCATTGGTAACTG
TCAGACCAAGTTTACTCATATATACTTTAGATTGATTTAAAACTTCATTTTTAATTTAAAAGGATCTAGG
TGAAGATCCTTTTTGATAATCTCATGACCAAAATCCCTTAACGTGAGTTTTCGTTCCACTGAGCGTCAGA
CCCCGTAGAAAAGATCAAAGGATCTTCTTGAGATCCTTTTTTTCTGCGCGTAATCTGCTGCTTGCAAACA
AAAAAACCACCGCTACCAGCGGTGGTTTGTTTGCCGGATCAAGAGCTACCAACTCTTTTTCCGAAGGTAA
CTGGCTTCAGCAGAGCGCAGATACCAAATACTGTTCTTCTAGTGTAGCCGTAGTTAGGCCACCACTTCAA
GAACTCTGTAGCACCGCCTACATACCTCGCTCTGCTAATCCTGTTACCAGTGGCTGCTGCCAGTGGCGAT
AAGTCGTGTCTTACCGGGTTGGACTCAAGACGATAGTTACCGGATAAGGCGCAGCGGTCGGGCTGAACGG
GGGGTTCGTGCACACAGCCCAGCTTGGAGCGAACGACCTACACCGAACTGAGATACCTACAGCGTGAGCT
ATGAGAAAGCGCCACGCTTCCCGAAGGGAGAAAGGCGGACAGGTATCCGGTAAGCGGCAGGGTCGGAACA
GGAGAGCGCACGAGGGAGCTTCCAGGGGGAAACGCCTGGTATCTTTATAGTCCTGTCGGGTTTCGCCACC
TCTGACTTGAGCGTCGATTTTTGTGATGCTCGTCAGGGGGGCGGAGCCTATGGAAAAACGCCAGCAACGC
GGCCTTTTTACGGTTCCTGGCCTTTTGCTGGCCTTTTGCTCACATGTTCTTTCCTGCGTTATCCCCTGAT
TCTGTGGATAACCGTATTACCGCCTTTGAGTGAGCTGATACCGCTCGCCGCAGCCGAACGACCGAGCGCA
GCGAGTCAGTGAGCGAGGAAGCGGAAGAGCGCCCAATACGCAAACCGCCTCTCCCCGCGCGTTGGCCGAT
TCATTAATGCAGCTGGCACGACAGGTTTCCCGACTGGAAAGCGGGCAGTGAGCGCAACGCAATTAATGTG
AGTTAGCTCACTCATTAGGCACCCCAGGCTTTACACTTTATGCTTCCGGCTCGTATGTTGTGTGGAATTG
TGAGCGGATAACAATTTCACACAGGAAACAGCTATGACCATGATTACGCCAAGCGCGCAATTAACCCTCA
CTAAAGGGAACAAAAGCTGGAGCTGCAAGCTTAATGTAGTCTTATGCAATACTCTTGTAGTCTTGCAACA
TGGTAACGATGAGTTAGCAACATGCCTTACAAGGAGAGAAAAAGCACCGTGCATGCCGATTGGTGGAAGT
AAGGTGGTACGATCGTGCCTTATTAGGAAGGCAACAGACGGGTCTGACATGGATTGGACGAACCACTGAA
TTGCCGCATTGCAGAGATATTGTATTTAAGTGCCTAGCTCGATACATAAACGGGTCTCTCTGGTTAGACC
AGATCTGAGCCTGGGAGCTCTCTGGCTAACTAGGGAACCCACTGCTTAAGCCTCAATAAAGCTTGCCTTG
AGTGCTTCAAGTAGTGTGTGCCCGTCTGTTGTGTGACTCTGGTAACTAGAGATCCCTCAGACCCTTTTAG
TCAGTGTGGAAAATCTCTAGCAGTGGCGCCCGAACAGGGACTTGAAAGCGAAAGGGAAACCAGAGGAGCT
CTCTCGACGCAGGACTCGGCTTGCTGAAGCGCGCACGGCAAGAGGCGAGGGGCGGCGACTGGTGAGTACG
CCAAAAATTTTGACTAGCGGAGGCTAGAAGGAGAGAGATGGGTGCGAGAGCGTCAGTATTAAGCGGGGGA
GAATTAGATCGCGATGGGAAAAAATTCGGTTAAGGCCAGGGGGAAAGAAAAAATATAAATTAAAACATAT
AGTATGGGCAAGCAGGGAGCTAGAACGATTCGCAGTTAATCCTGGCCTGTTAGAAACATCAGAAGGCTGT
AGACAAATACTGGGACAGCTACAACCATCCCTTCAGACAGGATCAGAAGAACTTAGATCATTATATAATA
CAGTAGCAACCCTCTATTGTGTGCATCAAAGGATAGAGATAAAAGACACCAAGGAAGCTTTAGACAAGAT
AGAGGAAGAGCAAAACAAAAGTAAGACCACCGCACAGCAAGCGGCCGCTGATCTTCAGACCTGGAGGAGG
AGATATGAGGGACAATTGGAGAAGTGAATTATATAAATATAAAGTAGTAAAAATTGAACCATTAGGAGTA
GCACCCACCAAGGCAAAGAGAAGAGTGGTGCAGAGAGAAAAAAGAGCAGTGGGAATAGGAGCTTTGTTCC
TTGGGTTCTTGGGAGCAGCAGGAAGCACTATGGGCGCAGCGTCAATGACGCTGACGGTACAGGCCAGACA
ATTATTGTCTGGTATAGTGCAGCAGCAGAACAATTTGCTGAGGGCTATTGAGGCGCAACAGCATCTGTTG
CAACTCACAGTCTGGGGCATCAAGCAGCTCCAGGCAAGAATCCTGGCTGTGGAAAGATACCTAAAGGATC
AACAGCTCCTGGGGATTTGGGGTTGCTCTGGAAAACTCATTTGCACCACTGCTGTGCCTTGGAATGCTAG
TTGGAGTAATAAATCTCTGGAACAGATTTGGAATCACACGACCTGGATGGAGTGGGACAGAGAAATTAAC
AATTACACAAGCTTAATACACTCCTTAATTGAAGAATCGCAAAACCAGCAAGAAAAGAATGAACAAGAAT
TATTGGAATTAGATAAATGGGCAAGTTTGTGGAATTGGTTTAACATAACAAATTGGCTGTGGTATATAAA
ATTATTCATAATGATAGTAGGAGGCTTGGTAGGTTTAAGAATAGTTTTTGCTGTACTTTCTATAGTGAAT
AGAGTTAGGCAGGGATATTCACCATTATCGTTTCAGACCCACCTCCCAACCCCGAGGGGACCCTTGCGCC
TTTTCCAAGGCAGCCCTGGGTTTGCGCAGGGACGCGGCTGCTCTGGGCGTGGTTCCGGGAAACGCAGCGG
CGCCGACCCTGGGTCTCGCACATTCTTCACGTCCGTTCGCAGCGTCACCCGGATCTTCGCCGCTACCCTT
GTGGGCCCCCCGGCGACGCTTCCTGCTCCGCCCCTAAGTCGGGAAGGTTCCTTGCGGTTCGCGGCGTGCC
GGACGTGACAAACGGAAGCCGCACGTCTCACTAGTACCCTCGCAGACGGACAGCGCCAGGGAGCAATGGC
AGCGCGCCGACCGCGATGGGCTGTGGCCAATAGCGGCTGCTCAGCAGGGCGCGCCGAGAGCAGCGGCCGG
GAAGGGGCGGTGCGGGAGGCGGGGTGTGGGGCGGTAGTGTGGGCCCTGTTCCTGCCCGCGCGGTGTTCCG
CATTCTGCAAGCCTCCGGAGCGCACGTCGGCAGTCGGCTCCCTCGTTGACCGAATCACCGACCTCTCTCC
CCAGGGGGTACCACCATGGCCAAGCCTTTGTCTCAAGAAGAATCCACCCTCATTGAAAGAGCAACGGCTA
CAATCAACAGCATCCCCATCTCTGAAGACTACAGCGTCGCCAGCGCAGCTCTCTCTAGCGACGGCCGCAT
CTTCACTGGTGTCAATGTATATCATTTTACTGGGGGACCTTGTGCAGAACTCGTGGTGCTGGGCACTGCT
GCTGCTGCGGCAGCTGGCAACCTGACTTGTATCGTCGCGATCGGAAATGAGAACAGGGGCATCTTGAGCC
CCTGCGGACGGTGCCGACAGGTGCTTCTCGATCTGCATCCTGGGATCAAAGCCATAGTGAAGGACAGTGA
TGGACAGCCGACGGCAGTTGGGATTCGTGAATTGCTGCCCTCTGGTTATGTGTGGGAGGGCCTGCAGCTG
CAGTAGTAAGAATTCTAGATCTTGAGACAAATGGCAGTATTCATCCACAATTTTAAAAGAAAAGGGGGGA
TTGGGGGGTACAGTGCAGGGGAAAGAATAGTAGACATAATAGCAACAGACATACAAACTAAAGAATTACA
AAAACAAATTACAAAAATTCAAAATTTTCGGGTTTATTACAGGGACAGCAGAGATCCACTTTGGCGCCGG
CTCGAGGGGGCCCGGGGTTATTAATAGTAAT
Features (pLannotate 1.2.2; 31 found; start..end, strand, type, name):
     44..347     +  enhancer       CMV enhancer: human cytomegalovirus immediate early enhancer
    348..551     +  promoter       CMV promoter: human cytomegalovirus (CMV) immediate early promoter
    575..592     +  protein_bind   attB1 (fragment): mutant version of attB; core recombination site for the Gateway® BP reaction BP Clonase™
    598..1347    +  CDS            KCNIP4: KCIP4_HUMAN - Also known as CALP, KCHIP4. Experimental evidence at protein level: Swiss-Prot protein existence level 1. Regulatory subunit of Kv4/D (Shal)-type voltage-gated rapidly inactivating A-type potassium channels. Modulates KCND2 channel density, inactivation kinetics and rate of recovery from inactivation in a calcium-dependent and isoform-specific manner (PubMed:11847232, PubMed:18957440, PubMed:23576435). Modulates KCND3/Kv4.3 currents (PubMed:23576435). Isoform 4 does not increase KCND2 expression at the cell membrane (PubMed:18957440). Isoform 4 retains KCND3 in the endoplasmic re
   1349..1373    -  protein_bind   attB2: mutant version of attB; recombination site for the Gateway® BP reaction BP Clonase™
   1375..1416    +  CDS            V5 tag: epitope tag from simian virus 5
   1458..2046    +  misc_feature   WPRE: woodchuck hepatitis virus posttranscriptional regulatory element
   2097..2116    +  misc_feature   cPPT/CTS (fragment): central polypurine tract and central termination sequence of HIV-1
   2118..2351    +  LTR            3' LTR (ΔU3): self-inactivating 3' long terminal repeat (LTR) from HIV-1
   2429..2550    +  polyA_signal   SV40 poly(A) signal: SV40 polyadenylation signal
   2590..2725    +  rep_origin     SV40 ori: SV40 origin of replication
   2746..2764    -  promoter       T7 promoter: promoter for bacteriophage T7 RNA polymerase
   2772..2927    +  CDS            lacZα (fragment): LacZα fragment of β-galactosidase; lacZ fragment
   2932..3360    +  rep_origin     f1 ori (sequence partly withheld): f1 bacteriophage origin of replication; arrow indicates direction of (+) strand synthesis
   3413..3517    +  promoter       AmpR promoter: bla
   3518..4378    +  CDS            AmpR: β-lactamase; bla; confers resistance to ampicillin, carbenicillin, and related antibiotics
   4549..5137    +  rep_origin     ori: high-copy-number ColE1/pMB1/pBR322/pUC origin of replication
   5320..5412    +  CDS            lacI (fragment): lac repressor; lacI; The lac repressor binds to the lac operator to inhibit transcription in E. coli. This inhibition can be relieved by adding lactose or isopropyl-β-D-thiogalactopyranoside (IPTG).
   5425..5446    +  protein_bind   CAP binding site: CAP binding activates transcription in the presence of cAMP. E. coli catabolite activator protein
   5461..5491    +  promoter       lac promoter: promoter for the E. coli lac operon
   5499..5515    +  protein_bind   lac operator: The lac repressor binds to the lac operator to inhibit transcription in E. coli. This inhibition can be relieved by adding lactose or isopropyl-β-D-thiogalactopyranoside (IPTG). lac repressor encoded by lacI
   5560..5578    +  promoter       T3 promoter: promoter for bacteriophage T3 RNA polymerase
   5606..5832    +  promoter       RSV promoter: Rous sarcoma virus enhancer/promoter
   5833..6013    +  LTR            5' LTR (truncated): truncated 5' long terminal repeat (LTR) from HIV-1
   6060..6185    +  misc_feature   HIV-1 Ψ: packaging signal of human immunodeficiency virus type 1
   6169..6532    +  CDS            HIV-1 gag (fragment): gag protein from human immunodeficiency virus 1; gag
   6678..6911    +  misc_feature   RRE: The Rev response element (RRE) of HIV-1 allows for Rev-dependent mRNA export from the nucleus to the cytoplasm.
   7288..7314    +  CDS            Rev (fragment): human immunodeficiency virus 1 (HIV-1) Rev protein; rev; enhances nuclear export of unspliced and incompletely spliced viral mRNAs
   7315..7815    +  promoter       hPGK promoter: human phosphoglycerate kinase 1 promoter
   7827..8222    +  CDS            BSD: blasticidin S deaminase; Aspergillus terreus BSD; confers resistance to blasticidin
   8282..8399    +  misc_feature   cPPT/CTS: central polypurine tract and central termination sequence of HIV-1
