[The description below was written by a language model from this plasmid's Addgene catalogue record and pLannotate feature annotations shown in this document.]
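Description:
IDG_KCNIP4_OE_1 is a pLX304-based plasmid for overexpressing human KCNIP4 (also known as CALP or KCHIP4) in mammalian cells. The catalogue lists it simply as a mammalian expression vector, but the feature table shows the architecture of a third-generation, self-inactivating HIV-1 lentiviral transfer vector. An RSV promoter drives a truncated 5' LTR, followed by the Ψ packaging signal with a gag fragment, the Rev response element, a central polypurine tract, and a ΔU3 3' LTR with a downstream SV40 polyadenylation signal. In bacteria the plasmid is selected with ampicillin through the β-lactamase gene. It replicates from a ColE1/pUC-type origin, which the annotation labels high-copy although the catalogue entry describes the plasmid as low copy. It is propagated in a recombination-stabilising strain, as is common for LTR-containing vectors. An f1 origin, an SV40 origin and remnants of lac and T7/T3 cloning elements are also present in the backbone.

The payload sits between the LTRs. The KCNIP4 open reading frame was introduced by Gateway recombination, so it is flanked by attB1 and attB2 sites. It is transcribed from the CMV immediate early enhancer/promoter and is followed by a backbone-encoded C-terminal V5 epitope tag for detecting the protein. A WPRE downstream enhances transcript stability and expression. Upstream of the CMV cassette, a separate human PGK promoter drives blasticidin S deaminase, which allows blasticidin selection of transfected or transduced cells. KCNIP4 encodes a calcium-dependent regulatory subunit of Kv4 (Shal-type) A-type potassium channels, modulating channel density and inactivation kinetics. The construct therefore suits gain-of-function studies of this protein, by transient expression or by stable integration after packaging into lentiviral particles.
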