Addgene plasmid #161668: IDG_KCNIP4_OE_1
Purpose: Overexpresses KCNIP4
Depositing lab: Mike McManus. Depositing organization: University of California, San Francisco (UCSF).
Backbone
  Vector backbone: pLX304
  Vector type: Mammalian Expression
  Selectable markers: Blasticidin
Growth in bacteria
  Bacterial resistance: Ampicillin, 100 μg/mL
  Growth temperature: 30°C
  Growth strain: NEB Stable
  Copy number: Low Copy
Gene/Insert
  Gene/Insert name: KCNIP4
  Species: H. sapiens (human)
  Entrez Gene: KCNIP4 (a.k.a. CALP, KCHIP4)
  Tag / fusion protein: V5 (C terminal on backbone)
  Cloning method: Gateway Cloning
Terms and licenses: Academic/Nonprofit Terms; Industry Terms: Not Available to Industry
How to cite: IDG_KCNIP4_OE_1 was a gift from Mike McManus (Addgene plasmid # 161668 ; http://n2t.net/addgene:161668 ; RRID:Addgene_161668)
