>Addgene plasmid #161668 | IDG_KCNIP4_OE_1 | depositor full sequence | sequence record 313367 | Full Sequence
ATGAATGTGGGGAGGGTGGAAAGCATTTCGGCTCAGCTGGAGGAGGCCAGCTCTACAGGCGGTTTCCTGT
ACGCTCAGAACAGCACCAAGCGCAGCATTAAAGAGCGGCTCATGAAGCTCTTGCCCTGCTCAGCTGCCAA
AACGTCGTCTCCTGCTATTCAAAACAGCGTGGAAGATGAACTGGAGATGGCCACCGTCAGGCATCGGCCC
GAAGCCCTTGAGCTTCTGGAAGCCCAGAGCAAATTTACCAAGAAAGAGCTTCAGATCCTTTACAGAGGAT
TTAAGAACGAATGCCCCAGTGGTGTTGTTAATGAAGAAACCTTCAAAGAGATTTACTCGCAGTTCTTTCC
ACAGGGAGACTCTACAACATATGCACATTTTCTGTTCAATGCATTTGATACAGACCACAATGGAGCTGTG
AGTTTCGAGGATTTCATCAAAGGTCTTTCCATTTTGCTCCGGGGGACAGTACAAGAAAAACTCAATTGGG
CATTTAATCTGTATGACATAAATAAAGATGGCTACATCACTAAAGAGGAAATGCTTGATATAATGAAAGC
AATATACGATATGATGGGTAAATGTACATATCCTGTCCTCAAAGAAGATGCTCCCAGACAACACGTTGAA
ACATTTTTTCAGAAAATGGACAAAAATAAAGATGGGGTTGTTACCATAGATGAGTTCATTGAAAGCTGCC
AAAAAGATGAAAACATAATGCGCTCCATGCAGCTCTTTGAAAATGTGATTTACCCAACTTTCTTGTACAA
AGTGGTTGGTAAGCCTATCCCTAACCCTCTCCTCGGTCTCGATTCTACGTAG
